Addgene plasmid #42698: TAL3235
Depositing lab: Keith Joung. Depositing organization: Massachusetts General Hospital. Publication: Targeted gene disruption in somatic zebrafish cells using engineered TALENs. Sander JD, Cade L, Khayter C, Reyon D, Peterson RT, Joung JK, Yeh JR. Nat Biotechnol. 2011 Aug 5;29(8):697-8. doi: 10.1038/nbt.1934. PubMed 21822241.
Backbone
  Vector backbone: JDS78
  Backbone manufacturer: Addgene plasmid #32290
  Backbone size w/o insert (bp): 6447
  Vector type: Mammalian Expression ; T7
Growth in bacteria
  Bacterial resistance: Ampicillin, 100 μg/mL
  Growth temperature: 37°C
  Growth strain: XL1 Blue
  Copy number: High Copy
Gene/Insert
  Gene/Insert name: ZebrafishCommunity-dachc-right (alt name: dachc)
  Species: D. rerio (zebrafish)
  Insert size (bp): 1640
  Entrez Gene: dachc (a.k.a. zgc:136529)
  Promoter: CMV
  Tag / fusion protein: 3X Flag (N terminal on backbone); WT FOKI (C terminal on backbone)
  Cloning method: Restriction Enzyme; 5′ cloning site N/A (destroyed during cloning); 3′ cloning site N/A (destroyed during cloning)
  Sequencing primers: 5′ CMV-F; 3′ BGH-rev
Terms and licenses: Academic/Nonprofit Terms; Industry Terms: Not Available to Industry
Depositor comments: Target binding site: TGTCGGGTGATGTCACAT It is strongly recommended that users perform a diagnostic digest to verify this plasmid prior to use. For example, a double digest of the plasmid with BamHI and KpnI should result in two bands at 2.3kb and 5.8kb.
How to cite: TAL3235 was a gift from Keith Joung (Addgene plasmid # 42698 ; http://n2t.net/addgene:42698 ; RRID:Addgene_42698)
