[The description below was written by a language model from this plasmid's Addgene catalogue record.]
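Description:
TAL3235 is a TALEN expression plasmid built on the JDS78 backbone (about 6.4 kb without insert), a mammalian expression vector that also carries a T7 promoter. It is propagated in E. coli as a high-copy plasmid under ampicillin selection. The record gives no feature table, so the bacterial origin and other backbone details are not itemised. The use of a BGH reverse sequencing primer suggests that a BGH polyadenylation region lies downstream of the coding sequence.

The roughly 1.6 kb insert, named ZebrafishCommunity-dachc-right, encodes an engineered TAL effector repeat array designed to recognise an 18-nucleotide site in the zebrafish (D. rerio) dachc gene. It is not the dachc coding sequence itself. The array was cloned by restriction enzyme methods into the backbone, and the cloning sites were destroyed in the process. This places it in frame between an N-terminal 3X Flag tag and a C-terminal wild-type FokI nuclease domain, both supplied by the vector. The CMV promoter drives expression of the fusion in mammalian cells, and the T7 promoter allows in vitro transcription of mRNA, the form usually injected into zebrafish embryos.

FokI cleaves only as a dimer, so this "right" monomer is meant to be used with a matching "left" TALEN that binds the opposite half-site. Together they make a double-strand break in the intervening spacer, and error-prone repair of that break can produce indel mutations that disrupt dachc. The associated publication describes this approach for targeted gene disruption in somatic zebrafish cells. The Flag tag allows the expressed protein to be detected.
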