>Addgene plasmid #42698 | TAL3235 | depositor partial sequence | sequence record 57818 | TAL3235 sequence 2430 bps
TCTAGAGCTAGCACCATGGACTACAAAGACCATGACGGTGATTATAAAGATCATGACATCGATTACAAGG
ATGACGATGACAAGATGGCCCCCAAGAAGAAGAGGAAGGTGGGCATTCACCGCGGGGTACCTATGGTGGA
CTTGAGGACACTCGGTTATTCGCAACAGCAACAGGAGAAAATCAAGCCTAAGGTCAGGAGCACCGTCGCG
CAACACCACGAGGCGCTTGTGGGGCATGGCTTCACTCATGCGCATATTGTCGCGCTTTCACAGCACCCTG
CGGCGCTTGGGACGGTGGCTGTCAAATACCAAGATATGATTGCGGCCCTGCCCGAAGCCACGCACGAGGC
AATTGTAGGGGTCGGTAAACAGTGGTCGGGAGCGCGAGCACTTGAGGCGCTGCTGACTGTGGCGGGTGAG
CTTAGGGGGCCTCCGCTCCAGCTCGACACCGGGCAGCTGCTGAAGATCGCGAAGAGAGGGGGAGTAACAG
CGGTAGAGGCAGTGCACGCCTGGCGCAATGCGCTCACCGGGGCCCCCTTGAACCTGACCCCAGACCAGGT
AGTCGCAATCGCGAACAATAATGGGGGAAAGCAAGCCCTGGAAACCGTGCAAAGGTTGTTGCCGGTCCTT
TGTCAAGACCACGGCCTTACACCGGAGCAAGTCGTGGCCATTGCAAGCAATGGGGGTGGCAAACAGGCTC
TTGAGACGGTTCAGAGACTTCTCCCAGTTCTCTGTCAAGCCCACGGGCTGACTCCCGATCAAGTTGTAGC
GATTGCGTCGCATGACGGAGGGAAACAAGCATTGGAGACTGTCCAACGGCTCCTTCCCGTGTTGTGTCAA
GCCCACGGTTTGACGCCTGCACAAGTGGTCGCCATCGCCAACAACAACGGCGGTAAGCAGGCGCTGGAAA
CAGTACAGCGCCTGCTGCCTGTACTGTGCCAGGATCATGGACTGACCCCAGACCAGGTAGTCGCAATCGC
GAACAATAATGGGGGAAAGCAAGCCCTGGAAACCGTGCAAAGGTTGTTGCCGGTCCTTTGTCAAGACCAC
GGCCTTACACCGGAGCAAGTCGTGGCCATTGCAAATAATAACGGTGGCAAACAGGCTCTTGAGACGGTTC
AGAGACTTCTCCCAGTTCTCTGTCAAGCCCACGGGCTGACTCCCGATCAAGTTGTAGCGATTGCGTCCAA
CGGTGGAGGGAAACAAGCATTGGAGACTGTCCAACGGCTCCTTCCCGTGTTGTGTCAAGCCCACGGTTTG
ACGCCTGCACAAGTGGTCGCCATCGCCAACAACAACGGCGGTAAGCAGGCGCTGGAAACAGTACAGCGCC
TGCTGCCTGTACTGTGCCAGGATCATGGACTGACCCCAGACCAGGTAGTCGCAATCGCGTCGAACATTGG
GGGAAAGCAAGCCCTGGAAACCGTGCAAAGGTTGTTGCCGGTCCTTTGTCAAGACCACGGCCTTACACCG
GAGCAAGTCGTGGCCATTGCAAGCAATGGGGGTGGCAAACAGGCTCTTGAGACGGTTCAGAGACTTCTCC
CAGTTCTCTGTCAAGCCCACGGGCTGACTCCCGATCAAGTTGTAGCGATTGCGAATAACAATGGAGGGAA
ACAAGCATTGGAGACTGTCCAACGGCTCCTTCCCGTGTTGTGTCAAGCCCACGGTTTGACGCCTGCACAA
GTGGTCGCCATCGCCTCGAATGGCGGCGGTAAGCAGGCGCTGGAAACAGTACAGCGCCTGCTGCCTGTAC
TGTGCCAGGATCATGGACTGACCCCAGACCAGGTAGTCGCAATCGCGTCACATGACGGGGGAAAGCAAGC
CCTGGAAACCGTGCAAAGGTTGTTGCCGGTCCTTTGTCAAGACCACGGCCTTACACCGGAGCAAGTCGTG
GCCATTGCAAGCAACATCGGTGGCAAACAGGCTCTTGAGACGGTTCAGAGACTTCTCCCAGTTCTCTGTC
AAGCCCACGGGCTGACTCCCGATCAAGTTGTAGCGATTGCGTCGCATGACGGAGGGAAACAAGCATTGGA
GACTGTCCAACGGCTCCTTCCCGTGTTGTGTCAAGCCCACGGTTTGACGCCTGCACAAGTGGTCGCCATC
GCCTCCAATATTGGCGGTAAGCAGGCGCTGGAAACAGTACAGCGCCTGCTGCCTGTACTGTGCCAGGATC
ATGGACTGACACCCGAACAGGTGGTCGCCATTGCTTCTAATGGGGGAGGACGGCCAGCCTTGGAGTCCAT
CGTAGCCCAATTGTCCAGGCCCGATCCCGCGTTGGCTGCGTTAACGAATGACCATCTGGTGGCGTTGGCA
TGTCTTGGTGGACGACCCGCGCTCGATGCAGTCAAAAAGGGTCTGCCTCATGCTCCCGCATTGATCAAAA
GAACCAACCGGCGGATTCCCGAGAGAACTTCCCATCGAGTCGCGGGATCC
