>Addgene plasmid #42698 | TAL3235 | addgene partial sequence | sequence record 61020 | JDS-TALEN-F 5'-TAGGGGTCGGTAAACAGTGG-3'
ACTGTGGCGGGTGAGCTTAGGGGGCCTCCGCTCCAGCTCGACACCGGGCAGCTGCTGAAGATCGCGAAGA
GAGGGGGAGTAACAGCGGTAGAGGCAGTGCACGCCTGGCGCAATGCGCTCACCGGGGCCCCCTTGAACCT
GACCCCAGACCAGGTAGTCGCAATCGCGAACAATAATGGGGGAAAGCAAGCCCTGGAAACCGTGCAAAGG
TTGTTGCCGGTCCTTTGTCAAGACCACGGCCTTACACCGGAGCAAGTCGTGGCCATTGCAAGCAATGGGG
GTGGCAAACAGGCTCTTGAGACGGTTCAGAGACTTCTCCCAGTTCTCTGTCAAGCCCACGGGCTGACTCC
CGATCAAGTTGTAGCGATTGCGTCGCATGACGGAGGGAAACAAGCATTGGAGACTGTCCAACGGCTCCTT
CCCGTGTTGTGTCAAGCCCACGGTTTGACGCCTGCACAAGTGGTCGCCATCGCCAACAACAACGGCGGTA
AGCAGGCGCTGGAAACAGTACAGCGCCTGCTGCCTGTACTGTGCCAGGATCATGGACTGACCCCAGACCA
GGTAGTCGCAATCGCGAACAATAATGGGGGAAAGCAAGCCCTGGAAACCGTGCAAAGGTTGTTGCCGGTC
CTTTGTCAAGACCACGGCCTTACACCGGAGCAAGTCGTGGCCATTGCAAATAATAACGGTGGCAAACAGG
CTCTTGAGACGGTTCAGAGACTTCTCCCAGTTCTCTGTCAAGCCCACGGGCTGACTCCCGATCAAGTTGT
AGCGATTGCGTCCAACGGTGGAGGGAAACAAGCATTGGAGACTGTCCAACGGCTCCTTCCCGTGTTGTGT
CAAGCCCACGGTTTGACGCCTGCACAAGTGGTCGCCATCGCCAACAACAAC
